>Addgene plasmid #169558 | pVH64-Tier1-PSV40-Citrine_p2a_SEAP | addgene full sequence | sequence record 364996 | Addgene NGS Result
AGGCTTTTTTGGAGGCCTAGGCTTTTGCAAAAAGCTCCCGGGAGCTTGTATATCCATTTTCGGATCTGAT
CAAGAGACAGGATGAGGATCGTTTCGCATGATTGAACAAGATGGATTGCACGCAGGTTCTCCGGCCGCTT
GGGTGGAGAGGCTATTCGGCTATGACTGGGCACAACAGACAATCGGCTGCTCTGATGCCGCCGTGTTCCG
GCTGTCAGCGCAGGGGCGCCCGGTTCTTTTTGTCAAGACCGACCTGTCCGGTGCCCTGAATGAACTGCAG
GACGAGGCAGCGCGGCTATCGTGGCTGGCCACGACGGGCGTTCCTTGCGCAGCTGTGCTCGACGTTGTCA
CTGAAGCGGGAAGGGACTGGCTGCTATTGGGCGAAGTGCCGGGGCAGGATCTCCTGTCATCTCACCTTGC
TCCTGCCGAGAAAGTATCCATCATGGCTGATGCAATGCGGCGGCTGCATACGCTTGATCCGGCTACCTGC
CCATTCGACCACCAAGCGAAACATCGCATCGAGCGAGCACGTACTCGGATGGAAGCCGGTCTTGTCGATC
AGGATGATCTGGACGAAGAGCATCAGGGGCTCGCGCCAGCCGAACTGTTCGCCAGGCTCAAGGCGCGCAT
GCCCGACGGCGAGGATCTCGTCGTGACCCATGGCGATGCCTGCTTGCCGAATATCATGGTGGAAAATGGC
CGCTTTTCTGGATTCATCGACTGTGGCCGGCTGGGTGTGGCGGACCGCTATCAGGACATAGCGTTGGCTA
CCCGTGATATTGCTGAAGAGCTTGGCGGCGAATGGGCTGACCGCTTCCTCGTGCTTTACGGTATCGCCGC
TCCCGATTCGCAGCGCATCGCCTTCTATCGCCTTCTTGACGAGTTCTTCTGAGCGGGACTCTGGGGTTCG
AAATGACCGACCAAGCGACGCCCAACCTGCCATCACGAGATTTCGATTCCACCGCCGCCTTCTATGAAAG
GTTGGGCTTCGGAATCGTTTTCCGGGACGCCGGCTGGATGATCCTCCAGCGCGGGGATCTCATGCTGGAG
TTCTTCGCCCACCCCAACTTGTTTATTGCAGCTTATAATGGTTACAAATAAAGCAATAGCATCACAAATT
TCACAAATAAAGCATTTTTTTCACTGCATTCTAGTTGTGGTTTGTCCAAACTCATCAATGTATCTTATCA
TGTCTGTATACCGTCGACCTCTAGCTAGAGCTTGGCGTAATCATGGTCATAGCTGTTTCCTGTGTGAAAT
TGTTATCCGCTCACAATTCCACACAACATACGAGCCGGAAGCATAAAGTGTAAAGCCTGGGGTGCCTAAT
GAGTGAGCTAACTCACATTAATTGCGTTGCGCTCACTGCCCGCTTTCCAGTCGGGAAACCTGTCGTGCCA
GCTGCATTAATGAATCGGCCAACGCGCGGGGAGAGGCGGTTTGCGTATTGGGCGCTCTTCCGCTTCCTCG
CTCACTGACTCGCTGCGCTCGGTCGTTCGGCTGCGGCGAGCGGTATCAGCTCACTCAAAGGCGGTAATAC
GGTTATCCACAGAATCAGGGGATAACGCAGGAAAGAACATGTGAGCAAAAGGCCAGCAAAAGGCCAGGAA
CCGTAAAAAGGCCGCGTTGCTGGCGTTTTTCCATAGGCTCCGCCCCCCTGACGAGCATCACAAAAATCGA
CGCTCAAGTCAGAGGTGGCGAAACCCGACAGGACTATAAAGATACCAGGCGTTTCCCCCTGGAAGCTCCC
TCGTGCGCTCTCCTGTTCCGACCCTGCCGCTTACCGGATACCTGTCCGCCTTTCTCCCTTCGGGAAGCGT
GGCGCTTTCTCATAGCTCACGCTGTAGGTATCTCAGTTCGGTGTAGGTCGTTCGCTCCAAGCTGGGCTGT
GTGCACGAACCCCCCGTTCAGCCCGACCGCTGCGCCTTATCCGGTAACTATCGTCTTGAGTCCAACCCGG
TAAGACACGACTTATCGCCACTGGCAGCAGCCACTGGTAACAGGATTAGCAGAGCGAGGTATGTAGGCGG
TGCTACAGAGTTCTTGAAGTGGTGGCCTAACTACGGCTACACTAGAAGAACAGTATTTGGTATCTGCGCT
CTGCTGAAGCCAGTTACCTTCGGAAAAAGAGTTGGTAGCTCTTGATCCGGCAAACAAACCACCGCTGGTA
GCGGTGGTTTTTTTGTTTGCAAGCAGCAGATTACGCGCAGAAAAAAAGGATCTCAAGAAGATCCTTTGAT
CTTTTCTACGGGGTCTGACGCTCAGTGGAACGAAAACTCACGTTAAGGGATTTTGGTCATGAGATTATCA
AAAAGGATCTTCACCTAGATCCTTTTAAATTAAAAATGAAGTTTTAAATCAATCTAAAGTATATATGAGT
AAACTTGGTCTGACAGTTACCAATGCTTAATCAGTGAGGCACCTATCTCAGCGATCTGTCTATTTCGTTC
ATCCATAGTTGCCTGACTCCCCGTCGTGTAGATAACTACGATACGGGAGGGCTTACCATCTGGCCCCAGT
GCTGCAATGATACCGCGAGACCCACGCTCACCGGCTCCAGATTTATCAGCAATAAACCAGCCAGCCGGAA
GGGCCGAGCGCAGAAGTGGTCCTGCAACTTTATCCGCCTCCATCCAGTCTATTAATTGTTGCCGGGAAGC
TAGAGTAAGTAGTTCGCCAGTTAATAGTTTGCGCAACGTTGTTGCCATTGCTACAGGCATCGTGGTGTCA
CGCTCGTCGTTTGGTATGGCTTCATTCAGCTCCGGTTCCCAACGATCAAGGCGAGTTACATGATCCCCCA
TGTTGTGCAAAAAAGCGGTTAGCTCCTTCGGTCCTCCGATCGTTGTCAGAAGTAAGTTGGCCGCAGTGTT
ATCACTCATGGTTATGGCAGCACTGCATAATTCTCTTACTGTCATGCCATCCGTAAGATGCTTTTCTGTG
ACTGGTGAGTACTCAACCAAGTCATTCTGAGAATAGTGTATGCGGCGACCGAGTTGCTCTTGCCCGGCGT
CAATACGGGATAATACCGCGCCACATAGCAGAACTTTAAAAGTGCTCATCATTGGAAAACGTTCTTCGGG
GCGAAAACTCTCAAGGATCTTACCGCTGTTGAGATCCAGTTCGATGTAACCCACTCGTGCACCCAACTGA
TCTTCAGCATCTTTTACTTTCACCAGCGTTTCTGGGTGAGCAAAAACAGGAAGGCAAAATGCCGCAAAAA
AGGGAATAAGGGCGACACGGAAATGTTGAATACTCATACTCTTCCTTTTTCAATATTATTGAAGCATTTA
TCAGGGTTATTGTCTCATGAGCGGATACATATTTGAATGTATTTAGAAAAATAAACAAATAGGGGTTCCG
CGCACATTTCCCCGAAAAGTGCCACCTGACGTCGACGGATCGGGAGATCTCCACGCGTGGTACCCTCGAG
GCGATCTGCATCTCAATTAGTCAGCAACCATAGTCCCGCCCCTAACTCCGCCCATCCCGCCCCTAACTCC
GCCCAGTTCCGCCCATTCTCCGCCCCATCGCTGACTAATTTTTTTTATTTATGCAGAGGCCGAGGCCGCC
TCGGCCTCTGAGCTATTCCAGAAGTAGTGAGGAGGCTTTTTTGGAGGCCTAGGCTTTTGCAAAAGAGCTC
TCTGGCTAACTAGAGAACCCACTGCTTACTGGCTTATCGAAATTAATACGACTCACTATAGGGAGACCCA
AGCTGTTCGAAGCGGAATTCACCATGACTAGTGGTGGTTCTGGTGTGAGCAAGGGCGAGGAGCTGTTCAC
CGGCGTGGTGCCCATCCTGGTGGAGCTGGACGGCGACGTGAACGGCCACAAGTTCAGCGTGAGCGGCGAG
GGCGAGGGCGACGCCACCTACGGCAAGCTGACCCTGAAGTTCATCTGCACCACCGGCAAGCTGCCCGTGC
CCTGGCCCACCCTGGTGACCACCTTCGGCTACGGCCTGATGTGCTTCGCCAGATACCCCGACCACATGAA
GCAGCACGACTTCTTCAAGAGCGCCATGCCCGAGGGCTACGTGCAGGAGAGAACCATCTTCTTCAAGGAC
GACGGCAACTACAAGACCAGAGCCGAGGTGAAGTTCGAGGGCGACACCCTGGTGAACAGAATCGAGCTGA
AGGGCATCGACTTCAAGGAGGACGGCAACATCCTGGGCCACAAGCTGGAGTACAACTACAACAGCCACAA
CGTGTACATCATGGCCGACAAGCAGAAGAACGGCATCAAGGTGAACTTCAAGATCAGACACAACATCGAG
GACGGCAGCGTGCAGCTGGCCGACCACTACCAGCAGAACACCCCCATCGGCGACGGCCCCGTGCTGCTGC
CCGACAACCACTACCTGAGCTACCAGAGCGCCCTGAGCAAGGACCCCAACGAGAAGAGAGACCACATGGT
GCTGCTGGAGTTCGTGACCGCCGCCGGCATCACCCTGGGCATGGACGAGCTGTACAAGACCGGTCACATG
GGCAGCGGCGCCACCAACTTCAGCCTGCTGAAGCAGGCCGGCGACGTGGAGGAGAACCCCGGCCCCGACG
TGCCCCCCTGCCAGAGCCAGAGAAGCAGAGACTCTAGTATGCTGCTGCTGCTGCTGCTGCTGGGCCTGAG
ACTGCAGCTGAGCCTGGGCATCATCCCCGTGGAGGAGGAGAACCCCGACTTCTGGAACAGAGAGGCCGCC
GAGGCCCTGGGCGCCGCCAAGAAGCTGCAGCCCGCCCAGACCGCCGCCAAGAACCTGATCATCTTCCTGG
GCGACGGCATGGGCGTGAGCACCGTGACCGCCGCCAGAATCCTGAAGGGCCAGAAGAAGGACAAGCTGGG
CCCCGAGATCCCCCTGGCCATGGACAGATTCCCCTACGTGGCCCTGAGCAAGACCTACAACGTGGACAAG
CACGTGCCCGACAGCGGCGCCACCGCCACCGCCTACCTGTGCGGCGTGAAGGGCAACTTCCAGACCATCG
GCCTGAGCGCCGCCGCCAGATTCAACCAGTGCAACACCACCAGAGGCAACGAGGTGATCAGCGTGATGAA
CAGAGCCAAGAAGGCCGGCAAGAGCGTGGGCGTGGTGACCACCACCAGAGTGCAGCACGCCAGCCCCGCC
GGCACCTACGCCCACACCGTGAACAGAAACTGGTACAGCGACGCCGACGTGCCCGCCAGCGCCAGACAGG
AGGGCTGCCAGGACATCGCCACCCAGCTGATCAGCAACATGGACATCGACGTGATCCTGGGCGGCGGCAG
AAAGTACATGTTCAGAATGGGCACCCCCGACCCCGAGTACCCCGACGACTACAGCCAGGGCGGCACCAGA
CTGGACGGCAAGAACCTGGTGCAGGAGTGGCTGGCCAAGAGACAGGGCGCCAGATACGTGTGGAACAGAA
CCGAGCTGATGCAGGCCAGCCTGGACCCCAGCGTGACCCACCTGATGGGCCTGTTCGAGCCCGGCGACAT
GAAGTACGAGATCCACAGAGACAGCACCCTGGACCCCAGCCTGATGGAGATGACCGAGGCCGCCCTGAGA
CTGCTGAGCAGAAACCCCAGAGGCTTCTTCCTGTTCGTGGAGGGCGGCAGAATCGACCACGGCCACCACG
AGAGCAGAGCCTACAGAGCCCTGACCGAGACCATCATGTTCGACGACGCCATCGAGAGAGCCGGCCAGCT
GACCAGCGAGGAGGACACCCTGAGCCTGGTGACCGCCGACCACAGCCACGTGTTCAGCTTCGGCGGCTAC
CCCCTGAGAGGCAGCAGCATCTTCGGCCTGGCCCCCGGCAAGGCCAGAGACAGAAAGGCCTACACCGTGC
TGCTGTACGGCAACGGCCCCGGCTACGTGCTGAAGGACGGCGCCAGACCCGACGTGACCGAGAGCGAGAG
CGGCAGCCCCGAGTACAGACAGCAGAGCGCCGTGCCCCTGGACGAGGAGACCCACGCCGGCGAGGACGTG
GCCGTGTTCGCCAGAGGCCCCCAGGCCCACCTGGTGCACGGCGTGCAGGAGCAGACCTTCATCGCCCACG
TGATGGCCTTCGCCGCCTGCCTGGAGCCCTACACCGCCTGCGACCTGGCCCCCCCCGCCGGCACCACCGA
CGCCGCCCACCCCGGCTACAGCAGAGTGGGCGCCGCCGGCAGATTCGAGCAGACCGCTAGCGGATCCACC
GGTGTCTAGAAAGCTTTGAGGCCGGCCTGCAGGGATCAGCCTCGACTGTGCCTTCTAGTTGCCAGCCATC
TGTTGTTTGCCCCTCCCCCGTGCCTTCCTTGACCCTGGAAGGTGCCACTCCCACTGTCCTTTCCTAATAA
AATGAGGAAATTGCATCGCATTGTCTGAGTAGGTGTCATTCTATTCTGGGGGGTGGGGTGGGGCAGGACA
GCAAGGGGGAGGATTGGGAAGACAATAGCAGGCATGCTGGGGATGCGGTGGGCTCTATGGCTTCTGAGGC
GGAAAGAACCAGCTGGGGCTCTAGGGGGTATCCCC
[124 nt withheld, positions 6476-6599]
C
[91 nt withheld, positions 6601-6691]
A
[49 nt withheld, positions 6693-6741]
CCTTTGACGTTGGAGTCCACGTTCTTT
[37 nt withheld, positions 6769-6805]
ACCCTATCTCGGTCTATTCTTTTGATTTATAAGGGATTTTGCCGATTTCGGCCTATTGGTTAAAAAATGA
GCTGATTTAACAAAAATTTAACGCGAATTAATTCTGTGGAATGTGTGTCAGTTAGGGTGTGGAAAGTCCC
CAGGCTCCCCAGCAGGCAGAAGTATGCAAAGCATGCATCTCAATTAGTCAGCAACCAGGTGTGGAAAGTC
CCCAGGCTCCCCAGCAGGCAGAAGTATGCAAAGCATGCATCTCAATTAGTCAGCAACCATAGTCCCGCCC
CTAACTCCGCCCATCCCGCCCCTAACTCCGCCCAGTTCCGCCCATTCTCCGCCCCATGGCTGACTAATTT
TTTTTATTTATGCAGAGGCCGAGGCCGCCTCTGCCTCTGAGCTATTCCAGAAGTAGTGAGG
Features (pLannotate 1.2.2; 19 found; start..end, strand, type, name):
     98..889     +  CDS            neo: KKA2_KLEPN - Also known as kan, nptII. Experimental evidence at protein level: Swiss-Prot protein existence level 1. Resistance to kanamycin, neomycin, paromomycin, ribostamycin, butirosin and gentamicin B. From Klebsiella pneumoniae.
    913..1071    +  CDS            ble (fragment): BLE_KLEPN - Experimental evidence at protein level: Swiss-Prot protein existence level 1. Binding protein with a strong affinity to the bleomycin family of antibiotics. Binds to CL990; an antimitotic-antibiotic compound. From Klebsiella pneumoniae.
   1066..1187    +  polyA_signal   SV40 poly(A) signal: SV40 polyadenylation signal
   1260..1276    -  protein_bind   lac operator: The lac repressor binds to the lac operator to inhibit transcription in E. coli. This inhibition can be relieved by adding lactose or isopropyl-β-D-thiogalactopyranoside (IPTG). lac repressor encoded by lacI
   1284..1314    -  promoter       lac promoter: promoter for the E. coli lac operon
   1329..1350    -  protein_bind   CAP binding site: CAP binding activates transcription in the presence of cAMP. E. coli catabolite activator protein
   1363..1455    -  CDS            lacI (fragment): lac repressor; lacI; The lac repressor binds to the lac operator to inhibit transcription in E. coli. This inhibition can be relieved by adding lactose or isopropyl-β-D-thiogalactopyranoside (IPTG).
   1638..2226    -  rep_origin     ori: high-copy-number ColE1/pMB1/pBR322/pUC origin of replication
   2397..3257    -  CDS            AmpR: β-lactamase; bla; confers resistance to ampicillin, carbenicillin, and related antibiotics
   3258..3362    -  promoter       AmpR promoter: bla
   3437..3633    +  promoter       SV40 promoter: SV40 early promoter
   3635..3668    +  LTR            5' LTR (truncated) (fragment): truncated 5' long terminal repeat (LTR) from HIV-1
   3684..3702    +  promoter       T7 promoter: promoter for bacteriophage T7 RNA polymerase
   3755..4468    +  CDS            Citrine: Citrine is a basic (constitutively fluorescent) yellow fluorescent protein published in 2001, derived from Aequorea victoria. It has moderate acid sensitivity.
   4589..6124    +  CDS            ALPP: PPB1_HUMAN - Also known as PLAP. Experimental evidence at protein level: Swiss-Prot protein existence level 1. From Homo sapiens (Human).
   6206..6430    +  polyA_signal   bGH poly(A) signal: bovine growth hormone polyadenylation signal
   6434..6455    +  promoter       SV40 promoter (fragment): SV40 enhancer and early promoter
   6476..6904    +  rep_origin     f1 ori (sequence partly withheld): f1 bacteriophage origin of replication; arrow indicates direction of (+) strand synthesis
   6918..31      +  promoter       SV40 promoter (across the origin): SV40 enhancer and early promoter
