[The description below was written by a language model from this plasmid's Addgene catalogue record and pLannotate feature annotations shown in this document.]
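Description:
pVH64-Tier1-PSV40-Citrine_p2a_SEAP is a mammalian expression plasmid built on pMM1, a pcDNA3.1-derived backbone, and belongs to the "Tier-1" level of the VAMSyB modular plasmid architecture for mammalian synthetic biology. It is maintained in E. coli through a high-copy ColE1/pUC-type origin and an ampicillin resistance gene (β-lactamase with its own promoter), and it also carries an f1 phage origin. For selection in mammalian cells, a second SV40 enhancer/early promoter, which spans the numbering origin of the 7,216 nt circular sequence, drives the neomycin phosphotransferase gene, conferring G418 resistance, and is terminated by an SV40 polyadenylation signal. The annotation also picks up backbone remnants: a partial ble fragment downstream of neo, lac promoter/operator elements and a lacI fragment.

The payload is a single transcription unit in which the SV40 early promoter drives the yellow fluorescent protein Citrine, followed by human placental alkaline phosphatase (annotated as ALPP; the record describes it as SEAP, the secreted reporter form), ending in the bovine growth hormone polyadenylation signal. According to the record, the two coding sequences are joined by a P2A peptide. It is not annotated separately but presumably lies in the gap between them. P2A causes ribosomal skipping, so one transcript yields two separate proteins: an intracellular fluorescent marker and an enzyme that can be assayed in culture supernatant. A T7 promoter and a short fragment matching the HIV-1 5' LTR sit between the SV40 promoter and Citrine. The construct serves as a constitutive dual-reporter cassette, useful as a reference or control and as a single-unit module within the VAMSyB framework.
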