Addgene plasmid #169558: pVH64-Tier1-PSV40-Citrine_p2a_SEAP
Purpose: Tier-1 vector encoding PSV40-driven Citrine-p2A-SEAP expression (PSV40-Citrine-p2A-SEAP-pA).
Depositing lab: Martin Fussenegger. Publication: A versatile plasmid architecture for mammalian synthetic biology (VAMSyB). Haellman V, Strittmatter T, Bertschi A, Stucheli P, Fussenegger M. Metab Eng. 2021 Jul;66:41-50. doi: 10.1016/j.ymben.2021.04.003. Epub 2021 Apr 18. PubMed 33857582.
Backbone
  Vector backbone: pMM1 (pcDNA3.1-based)
  Backbone size w/o insert (bp): 4435
  Vector type: Mammalian Expression
  Selectable markers: Neomycin (select with G418)
Growth in bacteria
  Bacterial resistance: Ampicillin, 100 μg/mL
  Growth temperature: 37°C
  Growth strain: DH5alpha
  Copy number: High Copy
Gene/Insert
  Gene/Insert name: PSV40-driven citrine-P2A-SEAP fusion construct (alt name: PSV40-Citrine-P2A-SEAP)
  Species: H. sapiens (human), Synthetic
  Promoter: PSV40
  Cloning method: Restriction Enzyme; 5′ cloning site Unknown (unknown if destroyed)
  Sequencing primers: 5′ AmpStart; 3′ BGH-rev
Terms and licenses: Academic/Nonprofit Terms; Industry Terms: Not Available to Industry
How to cite: pVH64-Tier1-PSV40-Citrine_p2a_SEAP was a gift from Martin Fussenegger (Addgene plasmid # 169558 ; http://n2t.net/addgene:169558 ; RRID:Addgene_169558)
